>Addgene plasmid #73979 | CAG-mCherry-Otx2shRNA1 | depositor full sequence | sequence record 139074 | CAG-mCherry-Otx2shRNA1
GTCGACATTGATTATTGACTAGTTATTAATAGTAATCAATTACGGGGTCATTAGTTCATAGCCCATATAT
GGAGTTCCGCGTTACATAACTTACGGTAAATGGCCCGCCTGGCTGACCGCCCAACGACCCCCGCCCATTG
ACGTCAATAATGACGTATGTTCCCATAGTAACGCCAATAGGGACTTTCCATTGACGTCAATGGGTGGACT
ATTTACGGTAAACTGCCCACTTGGCAGTACATCAAGTGTATCATATGCCAAGTACGCCCCCTATTGACGT
CAATGACGGTAAATGGCCCGCCTGGCATTATGCCCAGTACATGACCTTATGGGACTTTCCTACTTGGCAG
TACATCTACGTATTAGTCATCGCTATTACCATGGGTCGAGGTGAGCCCCACGTTCTGCTTCACTCTCCCC
ATCTCCCCCCCCTCCCCACCCCCAATTTTGTATTTATTTATTTTTTAATTATTTTGTGCAGCGATGGGGG
CGGGGGGGGGGGGGGCGCGCGCCAGGCGGGGCGGGGCGGGGCGAGGGGCGGGGCGGGGCGAGGCGGAGAG
GTGCGGCGGCAGCCAATCAGAGCGGCGCGCTCCGAAAGTTTCCTTTTATGGCGAGGCGGCGGCGGCGGCG
GCCCTATAAAAAGCGAAGCGCGCGGCGGGCGGGAGTCGCTGCGTTGCCTTCGCCCCGTGCCCCGCTCCGC
GCCGCCTCGCGCCGCCCGCCCCGGCTCTGACTGACCGCGTTACTCCCACAGGTGAGCGGGCGGGACGGCC
CTTCTCCTCCGGGCTGTAATTAGCGCTTGGTTTAATGACGGCTCGTTTCTTTTCTGTGGCTGCGTGAAAG
CCTTAAAGGGCTCCGGGAGGGCCCTTTGTGCGGGGGGGAGCGGCTCGGGGGGTGCGTGCGTGTGTGTGTG
CGTGGGGAGCGCCGCGTGCGGCCCGCGCTGCCCGGCGGCTGTGAGCGCTGCGGGCGCGGCGCGGGGCTTT
GTGCGCTCCGCGTGTGCGCGAGGGGAGCGCGGCCGGGGGCGGTGCCCCGCGGTGCGGGGGGGCTGCGAGG
GGAACAAAGGCTGCGTGCGGGGTGTGTGCGTGGGGGGGTGAGCAGGGGGTGTGGGCGCGGCGGTCGGGCT
GTAACCCCCCCCTGCACCCCCCTCCCCGAGTTGCTGAGCACGGCCCGGCTTCGGGTGCGGGGCTCCGTGC
GGGGCGTGGCGCGGGGCTCGCCGTGCCGGGCGGGGGGTGGCGGCAGGTGGGGGTGCCGGGCGGGGCGGGG
CCGCCTCGGGCCGGGGAGGGCTCGGGGGAGGGGCGCGGCGGCCCCGGAGCGCCGGCGGCTGTCGAGGCGC
GGCGAGCCGCAGCCATTGCCTTTTATGGTAATCGTGCGAGAGGGCGCAGGGACTTCCTTTGTCCCAAATC
TGGCGGAGCCGAAATCTGGGAGGCGCCGCCGCACCCCCTCTAGCGGGCGCGGGCGAAGCGGTGCGGCGCC
GGCAGGAAGGAAATGGGCGGGGAGGGCCTTCGTGCGTCGCCGCGCCGCCGTCCCCTTCTCCATCTCCAGC
CTCGGGGCTGCCGCAGGGGGACGGCTGCCTTCGGGGGGGACGGGGCAGGGCGGGGTTCGGCTTCTGGCGT
GTGACCGGCGGCTCTAGAGCCTCTGCTAACCATGTTCATGCCTTCTTCTTTTTCCTACAGCTCCTGGGCA
ACGTGCTGGTTATTGTGCTGTCTCATCATTTTGGCAAAGAATTGATGGTGAGCAAGGGCGAGGAGGATAA
CATGGCCATCATCAAGGAGTTCATGCGCTTCAAGGTGCACATGGAGGGCTCCGTGAACGGCCACGAGTTC
GAGATCGAGGGCGAGGGCGAGGGCCGCCCCTACGAGGGCACCCAGACCGCCAAGCTGAAGGTGACCAAGG
GTGGCCCCCTGCCCTTCGCCTGGGACATCCTGTCCCCTCAGTTCATGTACGGCTCCAAGGCCTACGTGAA
GCACCCCGCCGACATCCCCGACTACTTGAAGCTGTCCTTCCCCGAGGGCTTCAAGTGGGAGCGCGTGATG
AACTTCGAGGACGGCGGCGTGGTGACCGTGACCCAGGACTCCTCCCTGCAGGACGGCGAGTTCATCTACA
AGGTGAAGCTGCGCGGCACCAACTTCCCCTCCGACGGCCCCGTAATGCAGAAGAAGACCATGGGCTGGGA
GGCCTCCTCCGAGCGGATGTACCCCGAGGACGGCGCCCTGAAGGGCGAGATCAAGCAGAGGCTGAAGCTG
AAGGACGGCGGCCACTACGACGCTGAGGTCAAGACCACCTACAAGGCCAAGAAGCCCGTGCAGCTGCCCG
GCGCCTACAACGTCAACATCAAGTTGGACATCACCTCCCACAACGAGGACTACACCATCGTGGAACAGTA
CGAACGCGCCGAGGGCCGCCACTCCACCGGCGGCATGGACGAGCTGTACAAGTAAGCGGCCTGGAGGCTT
GCTGAAGGCTGTATGCTGAATCCAAGCAGTCAGCATTGAGTTTTGGCCACTGACTGACTCAATGCTCTGC
TTGGATTCAGGACACAAGGCCTGTTACTAGCACTCACATGGAACAAATGCGGCCGCACTCCTCAGGTGCA
GGCTGCCTATCAGAAGGTGGTGGCTGGTGTGGCCAATGCCCTGGCTCACAAATACCACTGAGATCTTTTT
CCCTCTGCCAAAAATTATGGGGACATCATGAAGCCCCTTGAGCATCTGACTTCTGGCTAATAAAGGAAAT
TTATTTTCATTGCAATAGTGTGTTGGAATTTTTTGTGTCTCTCACTCGGAAGGACATATGGGAGGGCAAA
TCATTTAAAACATCAGAATGAGTATTTGGTTTAGAGTTTGGCAACATATGCCCATATGCTGGCTGCCATG
AACAAAGGTTGGCTATAAAGAGGTCATCAGTATATGAAACAGCCCCCTGCTGTCCATTCCTTATTCCATA
GAAAAGCCTTGACTTGAGGTTAGATTTTTTTTATATTTTGTTTTGTGTTATTTTTTTCTTTAACATCCCT
AAAATTTTCCTTACATGTTTTACTAGCCAGATTTTTCCTCCTCTCCTGACTACTCCCAGTCATAGCTGTC
CCTCTTCTCTTATGGAGATCCCTCGACCTGCAGCCCAAGCTTGGCGTAATCATGGTCATAGCTGTTTCCT
GTGTGAAATTGTTATCCGCTCACAATTCCACACAACATACGAGCCGGAAGCATAAAGTGTAAAGCCTGGG
GTGCCTAATGAGTGAGCTAACTCACATTAATTGCGTTGCGCTCACTGCCCGCTTTCCAGTCGGGAAACCT
GTCGTGCCAGCGGATCCGCATCTCAATTAGTCAGCAACCATAGTCCCGCCCCTAACTCCGCCCATCCCGC
CCCTAACTCCGCCCAGTTCCGCCCATTCTCCGCCCCATGGCTGACTAATTTTTTTTATTTATGCAGAGGC
CGAGGCCGCCTCGGCCTCTGAGCTATTCCAGAAGTAGTGAGGAGGCTTTTTTGGAGGCCTAGGCTTTTGC
AAAAAGCTAACTTGTTTATTGCAGCTTATAATGGTTACAAATAAAGCAATAGCATCACAAATTTCACAAA
TAAAGCATTTTTTTCACTGCATTCTAGTTGTGGTTTGTCCAAACTCATCAATGTATCTTATCATGTCTGG
ATCCGCTGCATTAATGAATCGGCCAACGCGCGGGGAGAGGCGGTTTGCGTATTGGGCGCTCTTCCGCTTC
CTCGCTCACTGACTCGCTGCGCTCGGTCGTTCGGCTGCGGCGAGCGGTATCAGCTCACTCAAAGGCGGTA
ATACGGTTATCCACAGAATCAGGGGATAACGCAGGAAAGAACATGTGAGCAAAAGGCCAGCAAAAGGCCA
GGAACCGTAAAAAGGCCGCGTTGCTGGCGTTTTTCCATAGGCTCCGCCCCCCTGACGAGCATCACAAAAA
TCGACGCTCAAGTCAGAGGTGGCGAAACCCGACAGGACTATAAAGATACCAGGCGTTTCCCCCTGGAAGC
TCCCTCGTGCGCTCTCCTGTTCCGACCCTGCCGCTTACCGGATACCTGTCCGCCTTTCTCCCTTCGGGAA
GCGTGGCGCTTTCTCAATGCTCACGCTGTAGGTATCTCAGTTCGGTGTAGGTCGTTCGCTCCAAGCTGGG
CTGTGTGCACGAACCCCCCGTTCAGCCCGACCGCTGCGCCTTATCCGGTAACTATCGTCTTGAGTCCAAC
CCGGTAAGACACGACTTATCGCCACTGGCAGCAGCCACTGGTAACAGGATTAGCAGAGCGAGGTATGTAG
GCGGTGCTACAGAGTTCTTGAAGTGGTGGCCTAACTACGGCTACACTAGAAGGACAGTATTTGGTATCTG
CGCTCTGCTGAAGCCAGTTACCTTCGGAAAAAGAGTTGGTAGCTCTTGATCCGGCAAACAAACCACCGCT
GGTAGCGGTGGTTTTTTTGTTTGCAAGCAGCAGATTACGCGCAGAAAAAAAGGATCTCAAGAAGATCCTT
TGATCTTTTCTACGGGGTCTGACGCTCAGTGGAACGAAAACTCACGTTAAGGGATTTTGGTCATGAGATT
ATCAAAAAGGATCTTCACCTAGATCCTTTTAAATTAAAAATGAAGTTTTAAATCAATCTAAAGTATATAT
GAGTAAACTTGGTCTGACAGTTACCAATGCTTAATCAGTGAGGCACCTATCTCAGCGATCTGTCTATTTC
GTTCATCCATAGTTGCCTGACTCCCCGTCGTGTAGATAACTACGATACGGGAGGGCTTACCATCTGGCCC
CAGTGCTGCAATGATACCGCGAGACCCACGCTCACCGGCTCCAGATTTATCAGCAATAAACCAGCCAGCC
GGAAGGGCCGAGCGCAGAAGTGGTCCTGCAACTTTATCCGCCTCCATCCAGTCTATTAATTGTTGCCGGG
AAGCTAGAGTAAGTAGTTCGCCAGTTAATAGTTTGCGCAACGTTGTTGCCATTGCTACAGGCATCGTGGT
GTCACGCTCGTCGTTTGGTATGGCTTCATTCAGCTCCGGTTCCCAACGATCAAGGCGAGTTACATGATCC
CCCATGTTGTGCAAAAAAGCGGTTAGCTCCTTCGGTCCTCCGATCGTTGTCAGAAGTAAGTTGGCCGCAG
TGTTATCACTCATGGTTATGGCAGCACTGCATAATTCTCTTACTGTCATGCCATCCGTAAGATGCTTTTC
TGTGACTGGTGAGTACTCAACCAAGTCATTCTGAGAATAGTGTATGCGGCGACCGAGTTGCTCTTGCCCG
GCGTCAATACGGGATAATACCGCGCCACATAGCAGAACTTTAAAAGTGCTCATCATTGGAAAACGTTCTT
CGGGGCGAAAACTCTCAAGGATCTTACCGCTGTTGAGATCCAGTTCGATGTAACCCACTCGTGCACCCAA
CTGATCTTCAGCATCTTTTACTTTCACCAGCGTTTCTGGGTGAGCASAAACAGGAAGGCAAAATGCCGCA
AAAAAGGGAATAAGGGCGACACGGAAATGTTGAATACTCATACTCTTCCTTTTTCAATATTATTGAAGCA
TTTATCAGGGTTATTGTCTCATGAGCGGATACATATTTGAATGTATTTAGAAAAATAAACAAATAGGGGT
TCCGCGCACATTTCCCCGAAAAGTGCCACCTG
Features (pLannotate 1.2.2; 19 found; start..end, strand, type, name):
      4..383     +  enhancer       CMV enhancer: human cytomegalovirus immediate early enhancer
    386..661     +  promoter       chicken β-actin promoter: No description available
    662..1670    +  intron         chimeric intron: chimera between introns from chicken β-actin and rabbit β-globin
   1725..2432    +  CDS            mCherry: mCherry is a basic (constitutively fluorescent) red fluorescent protein published in 2004, derived from Discosoma sp.. It is reported to be a very rapidly-maturing monomer with low acid sensitivity.
   2441..2467    +  ncRNA          5' miR-155: sequence upstream of the precursor of mouse miR-155 microRNA (Uva et al., 2013) miRNA
   2531..2569    +  ncRNA          3' miR-155 (fragment): sequence downstream of the precursor of mouse miR-155 microRNA (Uva et al., 2013) miRNA
   2577..2648    +  CDS            HBB (fragment): HBB_PONPY - Experimental evidence at transcript level: Swiss-Prot protein existence level 2. Involved in oxygen transport from the lung to the various peripheral tissues. From Pongo pygmaeus (Bornean orangutan).
   2719..2774    +  polyA_signal   β-globin poly(A) signal: rabbit β-globin polyadenylation signal (Gil and Proudfoot, 1987)
   3159..3175    -  protein_bind   lac operator: The lac repressor binds to the lac operator to inhibit transcription in E. coli. This inhibition can be relieved by adding lactose or isopropyl-β-D-thiogalactopyranoside (IPTG). lac repressor encoded by lacI
   3183..3213    -  promoter       lac promoter: promoter for the E. coli lac operon
   3228..3249    -  protein_bind   CAP binding site: CAP binding activates transcription in the presence of cAMP. E. coli catabolite activator protein
   3262..3301    -  CDS            lacI (fragment): lac repressor; lacI; The lac repressor binds to the lac operator to inhibit transcription in E. coli. This inhibition can be relieved by adding lactose or isopropyl-β-D-thiogalactopyranoside (IPTG).
   3308..3330    +  promoter       SV40 promoter (fragment): SV40 enhancer and early promoter
   3354..3489    +  rep_origin     SV40 ori: SV40 origin of replication
   3509..3643    +  polyA_signal   SV40 poly(A) signal: SV40 polyadenylation signal
   3645..3699    -  CDS            lacI (fragment): lac repressor; lacI; The lac repressor binds to the lac operator to inhibit transcription in E. coli. This inhibition can be relieved by adding lactose or isopropyl-β-D-thiogalactopyranoside (IPTG).
   3882..4470    -  rep_origin     ori: high-copy-number ColE1/pMB1/pBR322/pUC origin of replication
   4641..5501    -  CDS            AmpR: β-lactamase; bla; confers resistance to ampicillin, carbenicillin, and related antibiotics
   5502..5606    -  promoter       AmpR promoter: bla
