[The description below was written by a language model from this plasmid's Addgene catalogue record and pLannotate feature annotations shown in this document.]
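Description:
CAG-mCherry-Otx2shRNA1 is a 5,632 bp mammalian expression plasmid built on the pCAG-mCherry backbone. It couples a red fluorescent reporter to RNAi knockdown of mouse Otx2 on a single Pol II transcript. It is propagated in E. coli through a high-copy ColE1/pUC-type origin and selected with ampicillin via the β-lactamase gene and its own promoter. The backbone also carries remnants of the lac promoter/operator region, short lacI fragments, and an SV40 origin and poly(A) signal. The SV40 origin could support episomal replication in cells expressing large T antigen. The plasmid has no mammalian selection marker.

The expression unit is driven by the composite CAG promoter, which consists of the CMV immediate-early enhancer, the chicken β-actin promoter and a chimeric β-actin/β-globin intron, and gives strong, broadly active transcription. The promoter is followed by the mCherry coding sequence. Immediately downstream, in the 3' UTR, an artificial microRNA is embedded between the 5' and 3' flanking sequences of mouse miR-155, and the transcript ends at a rabbit β-globin polyadenylation signal. The short "HBB" fragment annotated just before this signal is most likely part of the β-globin 3' region rather than an expressed coding sequence. The hairpin cassette came from a commercial Pol II miR RNAi system and was inserted by Gibson assembly. Because the miR-155 scaffold is processed by the endogenous microRNA machinery, the same transcript yields the Otx2-targeting small RNA and the fluorescent marker, so red fluorescence identifies cells expressing the knockdown construct.

The associated publication concerns the gene regulatory network that controls the rod versus bipolar cell fate decision in the vertebrate retina. This suggests the plasmid was used for Otx2 loss-of-function experiments in that setting, with transfected cells traceable by fluorescence.
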