Addgene plasmid #73979: CAG-mCherry-Otx2shRNA1
Purpose: Otx2 shRNA1 (mir155 backbone) was inserted into the 3'UTR of mCherry.
Depositing lab: Connie Cepko. Depositing organization: Harvard Medical School. Publication: A gene regulatory network controls the binary fate decision of rod and bipolar cells in the vertebrate retina. Wang S, Sengel C, Emerson MM, Cepko CL. Dev Cell. 2014 Sep 8;30(5):513-27. doi: 10.1016/j.devcel.2014.07.018. Epub 2014 Aug 21. PubMed 25155555.
Backbone
  Vector backbone: pCAG-mCherry
  Backbone size w/o insert (bp): 5568
  Total vector size (bp): 5632
  Vector type: Mammalian Expression
Growth in bacteria
  Bacterial resistance: Ampicillin, 100 μg/mL
  Growth temperature: 37°C
  Growth strain: DH5alpha
  Copy number: Unknown
Gene/Insert
  Gene/Insert name: shRNA that targets the mouse Otx2 gene
  gRNA/shRNA sequence: ATCCAAGCAGTCAGCATTGA
  Species: M. musculus (mouse)
  Promoter: CAG
  Cloning method: Gibson Cloning
  Sequencing primers: 5′ caccatcgtggaacagtacg
Terms and licenses: Academic/Nonprofit Terms; Industry Terms: Not Available to Industry
Depositor comments: The shRNA cassette was obtained via the BLOCK-iTTM PolII miR RNAi Express (Life Technologies).
How to cite: CAG-mCherry-Otx2shRNA1 was a gift from Connie Cepko (Addgene plasmid # 73979 ; http://n2t.net/addgene:73979 ; RRID:Addgene_73979)
