>Addgene plasmid #73979 | CAG-mCherry-Otx2shRNA1 | addgene partial sequence | sequence record 141437 | pCAG-F 5'-GCAACGTGCTGGTTATTGTG-3'
AAGAATTGATGGTGAGCAAGGGCGAGGAGGATAACATGGCCATCATCAAGGAGTTCATGCGCTTCAAGGT
GCACATGGAGGGCTCCGTGAACGGCCACGAGTTCGAGATCGAGGGCGAGGGCGAGGGCCGCCCCTACGAG
GGCACCCAGACCGCCAAGCTGAAGGTGACCAAGGGTGGCCCCCTGCCCTTCGCCTGGGACATCCTGTCCC
CTCAGTTCATGTACGGCTCCAAGGCCTACGTGAAGCACCCCGCCGACATCCCCGACTACTTGAAGCTGTC
CTTCCCCGAGGGCTTCAAGTGGGAGCGCGTGATGAACTTCGAGGACGGCGGCGTGGTGACCGTGACCCAG
GACTCCTCCCTGCAGGACGGCGAGTTCATCTACAAGGTGAAGCTGCGCGGCACCAACTTCCCCTCCGACG
GCCCCGTAATGCAGAAGAAGACCATGGGCTGGGAGGCCTCCTCCGAGCGGATGTACCCCGAGGACGGCGC
CCTGAAGGGCGAGATCAAGCAGAGGCTGAAGCTGAAGGACGGCGGCCACTACGACGCTGAGGTCAAGACC
ACCTACAAGGCCAAGAAGCCCGTGCAGCTGCCCGGCGCCTACAACGTCAACATCAAGTTGGACATCACCT
CCCACAACGAGGACTACACCATCGTGGAACAGTACGAACGCGCCGAGGGCCGCCACTCCACCGGCGGCAT
GGACGAGCTGTACAAGTAAGCGGCCTGGAGGCTTGCTGAAGGCTGTATGCTGAATCCAAGCAGTCAGCAT
TGAGTTTTGGCCACTGACTGACTCAATGCTCTGCTTGGATTCAGGACACAAGGCCTGTTACTAGCACTCA
CATGGAACAAATGCGGCCGCACTCCTCAGGTGCAGGCTGCCTATCAGAAGGTGGTGGCTGGTGTGGCCAA
TGCCCTGGCTCACAAATACCACTGAGATCTTTTTCCCTCTGCCAAAAATTATGGGGACATCATGAAGCCC
CTTGAGCATCTGACTTCTGGCTAATAAAGGAAATTTATTTTCATTGCAATAGTGTGTTGGAATTTTT
