>Addgene plasmid #73979 | CAG-mCherry-Otx2shRNA1 | addgene partial sequence | sequence record 141438 | M13pUC-Rev 5'-AGCGGATAACAATTTCACACAGG-3'
CATGATTACGCCAAGCTTGGGCTGCAGGTCGAGGGATCTCCATAAGAGAAGAGGGACAGCTATGACTGGG
AGTAGTCAGGAGAGGAGGAAAAATCTGGCTAGTAAAACATGTAAGGAAAATTTTAGGGATGTTAAAGAAA
AAAATAACACAAAACAAAATATAAAAAAAATCTAACCTCAAGTCAAGGCTTTTCTATGGAATAAGGAATG
GACAGCAGGGGGCTGTTTCATATACTGATGACCTCTTTATAGCCAACCTTTGTTCATGGCAGCCAGCATA
TGGGCATATGTTGCCAAACTCTAAACCAAATACTCATTCTGATGTTTTAAATGATTTGCCCTCCCATATG
TCCTTCCGAGTGAGAGACACAAAAAATTCCAACACACTATTGCAATGAAAATAAATTTCCTTTATTAGCC
AGAAGTCAGATGCTCAAGGGGCTTCATGATGTCCCCATAATTTTTGGCAGAGGGAAAAAGATCTCAGTGG
TATTTGTGAGCCAGGGCATTGGCCACACCAGCCACCACCTTCTGATAGGCAGCCTGCACCTGAGGAGTGC
GGCCGCATTTGTTCCATGTGAGTGCTAGTAACAGGCCTTGTGTCCTGAATCCAAGCAGAGCATTGAGTCA
GTCAGTGGCCAAAACTCAATGCTGACTGCTTGGATTCAGCATACAGCCTTCAGCAAGCCTCCAGGCCGCT
TACTTGTACAGCTCGTCCATGCCGCCGGTGGAGTGGCGGCCCTCGGCGCGTTCGTACTGTTCCACGATGG
TGTAGTCCTCGTTGTGGGAGGTGATGTCCAACTTGATGTTGACGTTGTAGGCGCCGGGCAGCTGCACGGG
CTTCTTGGCCTTGTAGGTGGTCTTGACCTCAGCGTCGTAGTGGCCGCCGTCCTTCAGCTTCAGCCTCTGC
TTGATCTCGCCCTTCAGGGCGCCGTCCTCGGGGTACATCCGCTCGGAGGAGGCCTCCCAGCCCATGGTCT
TCTTCTGCATTACGGGGCCGTCGGAGGGGA
